Addgene plasmid #19898: pcDNA3-HA-APC11
Depositing lab: Yue Xiong. Depositing organization: University of North Carolina at Chapel Hill. Publication: ROC1, a homolog of APC11, represents a family of cullin partners with an associated ubiquitin ligase activity. Ohta T, Michel JJ, Schottelius AJ, Xiong Y. Mol Cell. 1999 Apr . 3(4):535-41. 10.1016/S1097-2765(00)80482-7 PubMed 10230407.
Backbone
  Vector backbone: pcDNA3
  Backbone manufacturer: Invitrogen
  Backbone size w/o insert (bp): 4620
  Vector type: Mammalian Expression
  Selectable markers: G418
Growth in bacteria
  Bacterial resistance: Ampicillin, 100 μg/mL
  Growth temperature: 37°C
  Growth strain: DH5alpha
  Copy number: High Copy
Gene/Insert
  Gene/Insert name: APC11 (alt names: anaphase promoting complex subunit 11; Apc11p; MGC882; HSPC214; ANAPC11)
  Species: H. sapiens (human)
  Insert size (bp): 260
  GenBank ID: NM_016476
  Entrez Gene: ANAPC11 (a.k.a. APC11, Apc11p, HSPC214)
  Tag / fusion protein: HA (N terminal on insert); T7 (N terminal on backbone)
  Cloning method: Restriction Enzyme; 5′ cloning site BamHI (not destroyed); 3′ cloning site XhoI (not destroyed)
  Sequencing primers: 5′ T7; 3′ SP6
Terms and licenses: Academic/Nonprofit Terms; Industry Terms: Not Available to Industry
How to cite: pcDNA3-HA-APC11 was a gift from Yue Xiong (Addgene plasmid # 19898 ; http://n2t.net/addgene:19898 ; RRID:Addgene_19898)
