[The description below was written by a language model from this plasmid's Addgene catalogue record.]
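Description:
pcDNA3-HA-APC11 is a mammalian expression plasmid built on the Invitrogen pcDNA3 backbone and carrying the human ANAPC11 (APC11) coding sequence, which encodes subunit 11 of the anaphase-promoting complex. It is maintained as a high-copy plasmid in E. coli under ampicillin selection. Transfected mammalian cells can be selected with G418, allowing stable lines to be derived as well as transient expression. No feature table accompanies the record, so the promoter and polyadenylation signal are not explicitly listed. The standard pcDNA3 backbone drives its insert from the CMV immediate-early promoter, and the T7 and SP6 sequencing primers named in the record match the phage promoter sites that flank the polylinker in that vector.

The insert is recorded as about 260 bp and was cloned between BamHI and XhoI sites, both of which remain intact, so the fragment can be excised or transferred to other vectors. An HA epitope is fused to the N-terminus of APC11, permitting detection by immunoblotting and recovery by immunoprecipitation with anti-HA antibodies. The record also lists T7 as an N-terminal tag on the backbone, but it does not make clear whether this is a translated epitope or simply the upstream T7 promoter region.

The associated publication characterised ROC1, a homolog of APC11, as one of a family of cullin partners with associated ubiquitin ligase activity. The plasmid therefore suits expressing tagged APC11 in mammalian cells to examine its binding partners and ubiquitin ligase function.
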