>Addgene plasmid #19898 | pcDNA3-HA-APC11 | addgene partial sequence | sequence record 25633 | 19898 with CMV-F
AGCTCTCTGGCTAACTAGAGAACCCACTGCTTACTGGCTTATCGAAATTAATACGACTCACTATAGGGAG
ACCCAAGCTATGTACCCATACGATGTTCCTGACTATGCGGGCTATCCCTATGACGTCCCGGACTATGCAA
GCTTGGTACCGTTAACATGGATCCCCATGAAGGTGAAGATTAAGTGCTGGAACGGCGTGGCCACTTGGCT
CTGGGTGGCCAACGATGAGAACTGTGGCATCTGCAGGATGGCATTTAACGGATGCTGCCCTGACTGCAAG
GTGCCCGGCGACGACTGCCCGCTGGTGTGGGGCCAGTGCTCCCACTGCTTCCACATGCATTGCATCCTCA
AGTGGCTGCACGCACAGCAGGTGCAGCAGCACTGCCCCATGTGCCGCCAGGAATGGAAGTTCAAGGAGTG
AGGCCCGACCTGGCTCTCGAGCATGCATCTAGAGGGCCCTATTCTATAGTGTCACCTAAATGCTAGAGCT
CGCTGATCAGCCTCGACTGTGCCTTCTAGTTGCCAGCCATCTGTTGTTTGCCCCTCCCCCGTGCCTTCNN
NNNNNNNNNNNNGNCCNNNNNNCNNNNNNNNNTNCCTNNNNNNATGAGGAAATTGCATCGCATTGTCTGA
GTANGTGTCATTCTATTCTGGGGGGTGGGGTGG
